>Addgene plasmid #14012 | pBS cHoxD9 (CT#674) | addgene partial sequence | sequence record 176914 | Addgene Partial NGS Result
CTGTGACTGGTGAGTACTCAACCAAGTCATTCTGAGAATAGTGTATGCGGCGACCGAGTTGCTCTTGCCC
GGCGTCAATACGGGATAATACCGCGCCACATAGCAGAACTTTAAAAGTGCTCATCATTGGAAAACGTTCT
TCGGGGCGAAAACTCTCAAGGATCTTACCGCTGTTGAGATCCAGTTCGATGTAACCCACTCGTGCACCCA
ACTGATCTTCAGCATCTTTTACTTTCACCAGCGTTTCTGGGTGAGCAAAAACAGGAAGGCAAAATGCCGC
AAAAAAGGGAATAAGGGCGACACGGAAATGTTGAATACTCATACTCTTCCTTTTTCAATATTATTGAAGC
ATTTATCAGGGTTATTGTCTCATGAGCGGATACATATTTGAATGTATTTAGAAAAATAAACAAATAGGGG
TTCCGCGCACATTTCCCCGAAAAGTGCCACCTAAATTGTAAGCGTTAATATTTTGTTAAAATTCGCGTTA
AATTTTTGTTAAATCAGCTCATTTTTTAACCAATAGGCCGAAATCGGCAAAATCCCTTATAAATCAAAAG
AATAGACCGAGATAGGGT
[37 nt withheld, positions 579-615]
AAAGAACGTGGACTCCAACGTCAAAGG
[49 nt withheld, positions 643-691]
T
[91 nt withheld, positions 693-783]
G
[124 nt withheld, positions 785-908]
CCCATTCGCCATTCAGGCTGCGCAACTGTTGGGAAGGGCGATCGGTGCGGGCCTCTTCGCTATTACGCCA
GCTGGCGAAAGGGGGATGTGCTGCAAGGCGATTAAGTTGGGTAACGCCAGGGTTTTCCCAGTCACGACGT
TGTAAAACGACGGCCAGTGAATTGTAATACGACTCACTATAGGGCGAATTGGGTACCGGGCCCCCCCTCG
AGGTCGACGGTATCGATAAGCTTGATATCGAATTCGCGGCCGCAATGTCGTCTAGTGGCACCATAAGTAA
CTATTATGTCGATTCTCTCATAGGCCATGAAAGCGAAGAAGTTTACGGGAGTAGATTCGTCCAGGGGGGT
CACAGTGCGACCTCCAGGCCATCAGGTGTGGCAGAGAGTTCCGATTTTTCCTCCTGTAGCTTTGCACCAA
AATCCACCGTGTTCTCCACCTCCTGGTCCACGGTTCACCCGCAGCCGCCCGCGGCCATGACCGGGATCTA
CCACCCCTACATGCACCAGCCCCACTTAGGGGCAGCCGACGCCGGCCGCTACGTGCGCTCCTGGATCGAG
CCCTTCCCGGGCTTCCCGGGCGGCGGCGGCGGCAGCGGCGGCGGCGGCGGCGGCGGCTCCGCGTCCGGCT
CGGGCTCGGGCTCGGGCTCCTCCGCCGGGCGCCACTACGGGATAAAGCCGGAGACGGGAGCAGCCGCCTC
CTCTTCTTCCTCCTCCTCCTCCTCCTCCTCCAAAAGGACTGAGTGCTCCTCGTCCCGAGAGTCCCAGGGG
ATCGCCGTGCCCGAATACACGTGCGGCGCTTTCCTGCCGGAGCCCCGAGAGAAGGCGGCCGCCGGCAGCG
CCAAGGAGCCCGCCGCCTGCAGCCACAGCCCCGGCCCCGGCGGAGAGCCGAAGGAGGAGAAGCAGCAGCA
ACTTGACCCAAATAACCCCGCGGCAAACTGGATCCACGCTCGTTCGACGAGGAAAAAGCGTTGCCCCTAC
ACTAAGTATCAAACTCTGGAACTGGAGAAGGAGTTTCTCTTTAACATGTACCTCACCCGCGACCGCCGCT
ACGAAGTAGCTAGGATTCTAAATCTCACCGAGAGACAGGTCAAAATCTGGTTTCAGAACAGACGGATGAA
AATGAAAAAGATGAACAAGGAGAAAGGCAATAAAGGAGACTAACGCCGGGGTGGGAACGCGGCCGGGGAG
CGCAGCTCTGGGGCTGAGGTTGGGGCTGTGGTTTTTTCTTTTTCTTTTATTATTATTTGTATTTTTATTT
TCGGTTCGCTCGGGTTTTATGCTTCCCCTGCCCCCTCGGCCCCGCGTGCGTCTCTCCTCCCCCCCCCC
