[The description below was written by a language model from this plasmid's Addgene catalogue record.]
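Description:
pBS cHoxD9 is a cloning plasmid carrying the chicken (Gallus gallus) HoxD9 gene in a pBluescript SK (pBS SK) backbone of about 3 kb. The repository classifies it as a bacterial expression vector, but pBluescript is best known as a general-purpose, high-copy phagemid used for cloning, sequencing and in vitro transcription. It is propagated in E. coli under ampicillin selection, and the record lists it as high copy. No feature table accompanies the entry, so elements such as the origin of replication, f1 origin or lacZα region, which are standard in pBluescript vectors, are not individually documented here.

The insert is roughly 1.26 kb and is described by the depositor as full-length HoxD9. It sits in the polylinker between ClaI (5′) and EcoRI (3′) sites, both of which remain intact, so the fragment can be excised or subcloned. HoxD9 encodes a homeodomain transcription factor of the HoxD cluster, a gene family involved in patterning the body axis and limbs during vertebrate development. The listed sequencing primers, T7 at the 5′ end and T3 at the 3′ end, correspond to the phage promoters that flank the pBluescript polylinker. This implies that T7 would read in the sense direction and T3 in the antisense direction, though the record does not confirm this explicitly. The record states no eukaryotic promoter, tag or reporter, and it does not give an intended application. Constructs of this type are commonly used as templates for riboprobes for in situ hybridization in chick embryos, or as a source of the cDNA for transfer into expression vectors.
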