Addgene plasmid #14012: pBS cHoxD9 (CT#674)
Depositing lab: Cliff Tabin. Depositing organization: Harvard Medical School.
Backbone
  Vector backbone: pBS SK
  Backbone size w/o insert (bp): 3000
  Vector type: Bacterial Expression
Growth in bacteria
  Bacterial resistance: Ampicillin, 100 μg/mL
  Growth temperature: 37°C
  Growth strain: DH5alpha
  Copy number: High Copy
Gene/Insert
  Gene/Insert name: HoxD9
  Species: G. gallus (chicken)
  Insert size (bp): 1260
  Entrez Gene: HOXD9
  Cloning method: Restriction Enzyme; 5′ cloning site ClaI (not destroyed); 3′ cloning site EcoRI (not destroyed)
  Sequencing primers: 5′ T7; 3′ T3
Terms and licenses: Academic/Nonprofit Terms; Industry Terms: Not Available to Industry
Depositor comments: Full-length Hox D9, from Jacquie Campbell.
How to cite: pBS cHoxD9 (CT#674) was a gift from Cliff Tabin (Addgene plasmid # 14012 ; http://n2t.net/addgene:14012 ; RRID:Addgene_14012)
